>Addgene plasmid #101312 | pMflT-o4 | addgene full sequence | sequence record 198865 | Addgene NGS Result
TCCCTTTAGTGAGGGTTAATGTCGTGACTGGGAAAACCCTGGCGGAATTCGGCCAGTCTACATGTACTCT
TTTTGATAAAAAATTGGAGATTCCTTTACAAATATGCTCTTACGTGCTATTATTTAAGTGACTATTTAAA
AGGAGTTAATAAATATGCGGCAAGGTATTCTTAAATAAACTGTCAATTTGATAGCGGGAACAAATAATTA
GATGTCCTTTTTTAGGAGGGCTTAGTTTTTTGTACCCAGTTTAAGAATACCTTTATCATGTGATTCTAAA
GTATCCAGAGAATATCTGTATGCTTTGTATACCTATGGTTATGCATAAAAATCCCGGTGATAAAAGTATT
TATCACTGGGATTTTTATGCCCTTTTGGGTTTTTGAATGGAGGAAATCTAGATGAAAATCATAAATATCG
GTGTATTAGCTCACGTTGATGCAGGAAAAACAACATTAACTGAATCACTTTTATATAACTCTGGTGCAAT
TACTGAACTTGGTTCAGTAGATAAAGGTACTACTCGTACTGATAATACATTATTAGAACGTCAACGTGGA
ATCACAATTCAAACAGGTATCACATCTTTTCAATGGGAAAATACAAAAGTAAATATTATAGATACACCTG
GACACATGGATTTCCTTGCAGAAGTATACCGTAGTCTTTCAGTATTAGATGGTGCTATTTTACTTATCAG
CGCTAAAGATGGAGTTCAAGCTCAAACTCGTATCTTATTTCACGCATTACGTAAAATGGGTATTCCAACA
ATTTTCTTTATAAACAAAATTGACCAAAACGGAATTGATTTAAGTACAGTTTATCAAGATATCAAAGAAA
AACTTTCTGCTGAAATCGTTATTAAACAAAAAGTTGAATTATACCCAAACGTTTGCGTAACAAATTTTAC
TGAATCAGAACAATGGGATACAGTTATAGAAGGTAATGATGATTTATTAGAAAAATACATGTCAGGTAAA
TCATTAGAAGCATTAGAATTAGAACAAGAAGAAAGTATTCGTTTCCAAAACTGTTCTTTATTCCCTTTAT
ACCATGGAAGCGCTAAAAGTAACATAGGTATTGATAACTTAATTGAAGTTATTACTAACAAATTTTACTC
TTCAACTCATCGTGGTCCTTCTGAATTATGCGGTAACGTTTTCAAAATTGAATATACAAAAAAACGTCAA
CGTTTAGCTTATATACGTCTTTATAGTGGTGTTTTACATTTACGTGATAGTGTTCGTGTTAGTGAAAAAG
AAAAGATTAAAGTTACAGAAATGTATACTTCTATTAACGGTGAATTATGCAAAATTGACCGTGCATATTC
AGGTGAAATTGTAATTTTACAAAACGAATTTCTTAAACTTAATAGTGTACTTGGTGACACAAAACTTTTA
CCACAACGTAAGAAAATTGAAAATCCACACCCATTACTTCAAACAACAGTAGAACCAAGCAAACCTGAAC
AACGTGAAATGCTTTTAGATGCTCTTTTAGAAATTAGTGACTCTGACCCACTTTTACGTTACTATGTAGA
TTCTACTACTCATGAAATTATTCTTTCTTTCCTTGGTAAAGTTCAAATGGAAGTTATTTCTGCATTATTA
CAAGAAAAATATCATGTTGAAATCGAATTAAAAGAACCTACTGTAATTTATATGGAACGTCCATTAAAAA
ATGCTGAATATACAATTCATATTGAAGTTCCACCAAATCCATTTTGGGCTTCTATTGGTCTTTCTGTTTC
TCCACTTCCACTTGGTAGCGGAATGCAATATGAAAGTAGCGTAAGTTTAGGTTATCTTAATCAAAGTTTC
CAAAACGCAGTTATGGAAGGTATTCGTTACGGTTGCGAACAAGGTTTATACGGTTGGAATGTTACAGACT
GCAAAATCTGTTTTAAGTATGGACTTTACTATTCACCTGTATCAACACCTGCTGACTTTCGTATGCTTGC
ACCAATTGTTTTAGAACAAGTTTTAAAGAAAGCTGGAACTGAACTTTTAGAACCATACCTTTCTTTTAAA
ATCTATGCACCACAAGAATACTTAAGTCGTGCTTATAACGATGCACCTAAATACTGTGCTAATATTGTTG
ATACTCAATTAAAGAACAACGAAGTAATTTTAAGCGGAGAAATTCCTGCACGTTGTATTCAAGAATATCG
TAGTGATTTAACATTTTTCACTAATGGACGTTCTGTTTGCTTAACTGAATTAAAAGGTTATCATGTTACT
ACTGGTGAACCTGTATGCCAACCACGTCGTCCTAATAGTCGTATTGATAAAGTTCGTTATATGTTCAACA
AAATCACATAATAATACTAGTAGCGGCCGCTGCAGTAATACGACTCACTATAGGGCATACGATTTAGGTG
ACACTATAGTAGGGATAACAGGGTAATTTAGTAGGTAGGGCTATATGGTCGTTATGCGATACTGATGCAT
AAAGGCCGCGTTGCTGGCGTTTTTCCATAGGCTCCGCCCCCCTGACGAGCATCACAAAAATCGACGCTCA
AGTCAGAGGTGGCGAAACCCGACAGGACTATAAAGATACCAGGCGTTTCCCCCTGGAAGCTCCCTCGTGC
GCTCTCCTGTTCCGACCCTGCCGCTTACCGGATACCTGTCCGCCTTTCTCCCTTCGGGAAGCGTGGCGCT
TTCTCATAGCTCACGCTGTAGGTATCTCAGTTCGGTGTAGGTCGTTCGCTCCAAGCTGGGCTGTGTGCAC
GAACCCCCCGTTCAGCCCGACCGCTGCGCCTTATCCGGTAACTATCGTCTTGAGTCCAACCCGGTAAGAC
ACGACTTATCGCCACTGGCAGCAGCCACTGGTAACAGGATTAGCAGAGCGAGGTATGTAGGCGGTGCTAC
AGAGTTCTTGAAGTTGTGGCCTAACTACGGCTACACTAGAAGAACAGTATTTGGTATCTGCGCTCTGCTG
AAGCCAGTTACCTTCGGAAAAAGAGTTGGTAGCTCTTGATCCGGCAAACAAACCACCGCTGGTAGCGGTG
GTTTTTTTGTTTGCAAGCAGCAGATTACGCGCAGAAAAAAAGGATCTCAACGCGCAATTAACCCTCACTA
AAGGGAACAAAAGCTGGAGCGCTGCAGGAATTCGATATCAAGCTTATCGATACCGTCGACGCCGGCCAGC
CTCGCAGAGCAGGATTCCCGTTGAGCACCGCCAGGTGCGAATAAGGGACAGTGAAGAAGGAACACCCGCT
CGCGGGTGGGCCTACTTCACCTATCCTGCCCGGCTGACGCCGTTGGATACACCAAGGAAAGTCTACACGA
ACCCTTTGGCAAAATCCTGTATATCGTGCGAAAAAGCATGGATATACCGAAAAAATCGCTATAATGACCC
CGAAGCAGGGTTATGCAGCGGAAAAGCGCTGGTACCCAGCGATGAGGATGAACCCACTCAGGGACCTGAT
GTGACGTGCCGTGAACACGAGCGTGTTTAGTTTTTGATGGTTGTCAAGTTCTTTTCATTGTATTCAAACC
CCCTTTTAAAGTTGATAATTCTTGTTAATTATAATATAAGTGCTGGAAAAAGTATAGTTTTTTATTGTTA
TTTTTAAGAAAATTTATCCATTGTGTTTTTATATGAACTTTTTCAACATTTTTTATAACCTTTTGTGGAA
AAGCGGAAAAAAGATATATAAATACTAAACTATTGCTTTTTAGTGTTATTCATTATGTTTATTTCTTTTT
AAAATATTTTTTTATCCACACATTGTGGAAGACTTTTATTATTATGTGTTTTAATTTATTTTATGAAGGG
GAATTAATATGGAAACAAAAGCGCTTTGAGAAAAATTAATTAATAAGTTAAAGAAGGAAAAATTAATAGA
CCAAGACATTATTGAAGAACATATTGTTACTTCAGAATTAATTAAAATTTCAAATACAGAGTTCGTAATC
CTTGTTAGAAGTAATCTTGGTGTAACTATTTTAAATGAATTTAAAGAAGTATTTGTGTACGAATTTAAAT
AAGTTTTAAACAGTTATGTGTCTGTTGATTTTTTAACTAAAGAAATTTTTGAGAAAAATACAAAAAAAGA
GAATAAAAAAGAACCCATAAATACTGTTTTATCTGAAAATGCACTTACTTTTGAGAATTTTATAGTTGGG
TCAAGTAATAAACAAGCTAATTTAGCTGCTAAAAATGTTGTTGCAAACCCTGGTATGAGTTTTAATCCTT
TATTTATTTATGGAGATTCAGGACTGGGTAAAACACATTTATTACAAGCTATTAAAAATCAAGCAGAATT
AAATGGAAAAAAAGTTTTATATTTAACATCTGAAGAATTTACAAAAAGAATTGTTAATGCTTTAAACAAA
GGTGATTTAAGTGAAATAGAAGAATTAAAAACTGAGATAAATTCTAATGAATTCTTTATTTTAGATGATG
TTCAATTTTTAAGTAAAAAAGATAAAACAAACGAGTTTTTCTTTAACATTATTAACAATTTTACTGAAAA
TGGTAAACAATTAGTTTTTTCTAGTGATAAGACTCCTGAATTGTTAAATGGTTTTGATAAAAGAATGATA
ACTAGATTTAATTCAGGTTTATCAACACCTATTAATGCTTTAGATATTCCAACTGCCAAATTGATAATTG
AAGCTGAAATTAAAAAACAAGGTTTAAAACAAAAAATTAAAGAAGATGCCGTTGTTTACTTAGCTCAAAA
CTTTAGCGATGATGTTAGAAAAATTAAAGGTTTAGTTAATAGATTACTTTTCTTTGGTATTCAAAACGAT
TTAGGTCACATAATTGATTTGGAAGATGTTATTGACTTATTTAAAGATACACCTTCAGCTAATTTAGGAT
TATTAAATGTTAAAAAAATTAAAGAAGTTGTTGCTAAAAAATATGATGTTACTATAAAAGCCATCGATGG
TAAAGCAAGAACAACTGCTATAAAAAATGCTAGACATCTTTCTATGTATTTTGCAAAAATAATTTTAAAC
CATACATCAACTCAAATTGGTGCAGAATTTGGTGGAAGAGACCATAGTACAGTTTTAAGTGCTATTTCGC
GTATTGAAAAATTAATATATAAAGAAAAAGAATTCAAAAAAATAGTTGAGTCTTTAAAAAACGAAATAAT
AGGAAAATAGATGTAAATTCGCATCTATTTTTTTTGTGTGGAAAAGAAATTAAACTTGTTGAATAAAAAG
TCATTTAAACCTTTATTTACCGTTGTTTTATGAGTGTTTTCCACATATCAACTGCATTATAAATATTACT
TATATAAAGAATAATATAATATATAAAAGCATGCGTATTTCTTTTGTTTTTATTTTATAAATATGAGATA
ATATATATTGTAAATAAGAGGTGTTATATGAG
Features (pLannotate 1.2.2; 12 found; start..end, strand, type, name):
      3..20      -  promoter       T3 promoter (fragment): promoter for bacteriophage T3 RNA polymerase
     21..44      +  CDS            lacZα (fragment): LacZα fragment of β-galactosidase; lacZ fragment
    181..345     +  ncRNA          sRNA 0030: Accession: RF02864 - Enterococcus sRNA 30
    402..2318    +  CDS            tetM: TET1_ENTFL - Also known as tet(M). Experimental evidence at protein level: Swiss-Prot protein existence level 1. Abolishes the inhibitory effect of tetracyclin on protein synthesis by a non-covalent modification of the ribosomes. From Enterococcus faecalis (Streptococcus faecalis).
   2325..2345    +  misc_feature   BioBrick suffix: universal suffix for all parts
   2346..2364    +  promoter       T7 promoter: promoter for bacteriophage T7 RNA polymerase
   2372..2389    +  promoter       SP6 promoter (fragment): promoter for bacteriophage SP6 RNA polymerase
   2472..3060    -  rep_origin     ori: high-copy-number ColE1/pMB1/pBR322/pUC origin of replication
   3066..3084    +  promoter       T3 promoter: promoter for bacteriophage T3 RNA polymerase
   3101..3140    +  misc_feature   MCS (fragment): pBluescript multiple cloning site
   3142..3251    -  oriT           oriT: incP origin of transfer
   3789..5117    +  CDS            dnaA: DNAA_MESFL - Protein inferred from homology: Swiss-Prot protein existence level 3. Plays an important role in the initiation and regulation of chromosomal replication. Binds to the origin of replication; it binds specifically double-stranded DNA at a 9 bp consensus (dnaA box): 5'- TTATC[CA]A[CA]A-3'. DnaA binds to ATP and to acidic phospholipids. From Mesoplasma florum (strain ATCC 33453 / NBRC 100688 / NCTC 11704 / L1) (Acholeplasma florum).
