[The description below was written by a language model from this plasmid's Addgene catalogue record and pLannotate feature annotations shown in this document.]
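Description:
pMflT-o4 is a 5,352 bp shuttle plasmid built to replicate in both Escherichia coli and the mollicute Mesoplasma florum, and is catalogued as a bacterial expression and synthetic biology vector. In E. coli it is maintained through a ColE1/pMB1-type origin of replication. In M. florum replication depends on the insert, oriC4. This is the complete chromosomal origin region of M. florum strain L1 and consists of the rpmH/dnaA and dnaA/dnaN intergenic regions together with the intervening dnaA gene. The feature table annotates the dnaA coding sequence, which encodes the initiator protein that binds DnaA boxes at the origin. The flanking intergenic segments are not annotated separately, but they presumably account for the unannotated sequence on either side of dnaA.

Selection in both hosts relies on a single marker, a recoded tetM gene. It encodes a ribosomal protection protein that relieves tetracycline inhibition of translation. An upstream element detected as an Enterococcus small RNA probably reflects the native tetM leader or regulatory region, though the record does not name the promoter driving the gene. The plasmid also carries the RP4 (IncP) origin of transfer, which allows mobilisation by conjugation from a donor strain that supplies the transfer functions in trans. Short T3, T7 and SP6 promoter sequences, a BioBrick suffix, and fragments of a pBluescript cloning site and lacZα lie at the junctions between the modules. They appear to be remnants of modular assembly rather than functional expression elements. According to the record, the construct belongs to a set of oriC-based plasmids developed as genetic tools for M. florum, and it represents the full-length origin variant.
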