Addgene plasmid #101312: pMflT-o4
Purpose: Contains: complete oriC region of M. florum L1 (oriC4: rpmH/dnaA and dnaA/dnaN intergenic regions, with dnaA), colE1 rep origin, recoded tetM resistance gene, origin of transfer of RP4 plasmid.
Depositing lab: Sébastien Rodrigue. Depositing organization: University of Sherbrooke. Publication: Development of oriC-Based Plasmids for Mesoplasma florum. Matteau D, Pepin ME, Baby V, Gauthier S, Arango Giraldo M, Knight TF, Rodrigue S. Appl Environ Microbiol. 2017 Mar 17;83(7). pii: e03374-16. doi: 10.1128/AEM.03374-16. Print 2017 Apr 1. PubMed 28115382.
Backbone
  Vector backbone: colE1
  Vector type: Bacterial Expression, Synthetic Biology
Growth in bacteria
  Bacterial resistance: Tetracycline, 10 μg/mL
  Growth temperature: 37°C
  Growth strain: DH5alpha
  Copy number: Unknown
Gene/Insert
  Gene/Insert name: oriC4 of M. florum strain L1 (rpmH/dnaA and dnaA/dnaN intergenic regions, with dnaA) (alt name: Complete oriC region of M. florum L1)
  Species: Mesoplasma florum
Terms and licenses: Academic/Nonprofit Terms; Industry Terms: Not Available to Industry
How to cite: pMflT-o4 was a gift from Sébastien Rodrigue (Addgene plasmid # 101312 ; http://n2t.net/addgene:101312 ; RRID:Addgene_101312)
